Addgene plasmid #1719: pPD172.01
Purpose: (Empty Backbone)
Depositing lab: Andrew Fire. Depositing organization: Carnegie Institution for Science.
Backbone
  Vector backbone: Unknown
  Backbone size (bp): 6371
  Vector type: Worm Expression
Growth in bacteria
  Bacterial resistance: Ampicillin, 100 μg/mL
  Growth temperature: 37°C
  Growth strain: DH5alpha
  Copy number: High Copy
Gene/Insert
  Gene/Insert name: None
  Tag / fusion protein: sur5-10k, sur5tsa, T7p, gfpN, IVSR, gfpS65C, IVSS, IVST, gfpC, lacIN, lacIIVS1, lacIIVS2, let8583', decoy
  Cloning method: Restriction Enzyme
Terms and licenses: Academic/Nonprofit Terms; Industry Terms: Not Available to Industry
Depositor comments: See Fire Lab Vector Kit Documentation 2005. Fire Lab Miniprep Number pPD172.01, Ligation number L6420.
How to cite: pPD172.01 was a gift from Andrew Fire (Addgene plasmid # 1719 ; http://n2t.net/addgene:1719 ; RRID:Addgene_1719)
