[The description below was written by a language model from this plasmid's Addgene catalogue record and pLannotate feature annotations shown in this document.]
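Description:
pPD172.01 is a 6,371 bp C. elegans (worm) expression plasmid from the 2005 Fire Lab Vector Kit. It is catalogued as an empty backbone with no separate insert, and the parental backbone is recorded as unknown. In E. coli it is maintained as a high-copy plasmid through a ColE1/pUC-type origin and selected with ampicillin via the bla (AmpR) gene and its promoter. The feature table also shows residual pBR322-type fragments (rop, bom) and lac promoter, CAP site and lac operator remnants typical of pUC-derived cloning vectors.

The depositor's list of segments indicates a built-in GFP–LacI fusion cassette. It begins with sur-5 upstream sequence (sur5-10k, sur5tsa), presumably serving as the promoter and start region. This is followed by a T7 promoter fragment and a GFP coding region carrying the S65C substitution, split into parts (gfpN, gfpS65C, gfpC) by synthetic introns (IVSR, IVSS, IVST). Next comes a lacI coding region interrupted by two introns (lacIIVS1, lacIIVS2), then a let-858 3' end and a "decoy" segment. The automated annotation agrees with this layout: a GFP-like CDS, matched to a GFP variant by similarity, runs directly into lacI fragments, and a gap between those fragments fits an intron. The annotation does not detect the worm-derived sur-5 and let-858 elements. Artificial introns of this kind are generally included in Fire lab vectors to improve transgene expression in worms.

The record does not state a specific application. A GFP-tagged lac repressor can in principle bind lac operator sequences and so mark operator-bearing DNA in living cells, but the kit documentation should be consulted for the intended use.
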