Features (pLannotate 1.2.2; 15 found; start..end, strand, type, name):
   1112..1129    -  promoter       T7 promoter (fragment): promoter for bacteriophage T7 RNA polymerase
   1146..2063    +  CDS            vsfGFP-9 (fragment): vsfGFP-9 is a basic (constitutively fluorescent) green fluorescent protein published in 2015, derived from Aequorea victoria. It has low acid sensitivity.
   2055..2855    +  CDS            lacI (fragment): lac repressor; lacI; The lac repressor binds to the lac operator to inhibit transcription in E. coli. This inhibition can be relieved by adding lactose or isopropyl-β-D-thiogalactopyranoside (IPTG).
   2910..3170    +  CDS            lacI (fragment): lac repressor; lacI; The lac repressor binds to the lac operator to inhibit transcription in E. coli. This inhibition can be relieved by adding lactose or isopropyl-β-D-thiogalactopyranoside (IPTG).
   3273..3294    +  protein_bind   CAP binding site: CAP binding activates transcription in the presence of cAMP. E. coli catabolite activator protein
   3309..3327    +  promoter       lac promoter (fragment): promoter for the E. coli lac operon
   3782..3817    +  CDS            rop (fragment): Rop protein, which maintains plasmids at low copy number; rop
   3919..4018    +  misc_feature   bom (fragment): basis of mobility region from pBR322
   4116..4220    +  promoter       AmpR promoter: bla
   4221..5081    +  CDS            AmpR: β-lactamase; bla; confers resistance to ampicillin, carbenicillin, and related antibiotics
   5252..5840    +  rep_origin     ori: high-copy-number ColE1/pMB1/pBR322/pUC origin of replication
   6023..6115    +  CDS            lacI (fragment): lac repressor; lacI; The lac repressor binds to the lac operator to inhibit transcription in E. coli. This inhibition can be relieved by adding lactose or isopropyl-β-D-thiogalactopyranoside (IPTG).
   6128..6149    +  protein_bind   CAP binding site: CAP binding activates transcription in the presence of cAMP. E. coli catabolite activator protein
   6164..6194    +  promoter       lac promoter: promoter for the E. coli lac operon
   6202..6218    +  protein_bind   lac operator: The lac repressor binds to the lac operator to inhibit transcription in E. coli. This inhibition can be relieved by adding lactose or isopropyl-β-D-thiogalactopyranoside (IPTG). lac repressor encoded by lacI
>Addgene plasmid #1719 | pPD172.01 | depositor full sequence | sequence record 325 | Author sequence
AAGCTTGGGCTGCAGAGTGGAGAGTGTAGTCCCTCGTCGGCTCTCTGTGTATTTCTTTCAATGCCTGTGT
CTCGGTCTATCTTTGTCTCTATCTGTTTTAAAAGTTTTTTGCAAAGTTTCAATTTCTTTTTTATTTTCTC
TTCTTTTTTTGCGCATTTATTTTTTTTAAAGAGCGCTGTTCTTCAATTGGAAAACAGTATAACGATCGAA
ATAAAAAAAAAACTTGAAATAGTATCGGAATTGAGATGGGGGCAATTGAAATTGAAGACGCAACAAAAAC
ATGTTTTTATCGTCTGAAATTATCTAAACTTTGAATCTAACGTGTCAATGGCTACTTTTACAGTAGACTT
TTTAGAGTAATGTTAAAAAGGATAATATAGGTTTTTCTTCAAACTATTTTGTCACGCCGCATATATTCTT
TTCATATTCCATTCGCAAAGTGCATGATGTAACAAAAATGAAACGTCATAATTTTTTAATCTTTCACACT
TTTTTTGCCGGCCGTTAAATCAAAATCAAATCAACTTAATCCAACACGTGCGGGCTTGCAATTTTATTAC
ACCGGTGTCCTACAGCGCCATGTTATCTTCTTTGATTAGAGATCTCTCACGCAACATTTGACATTGAAAA
TTTTGTCTCCGAATTGTTGTGTACCTACTTTGTCCCGATGTCCCAAATTTTCACTGATAACAAGAGATAT
CTCAACTGTTCTTATCACGTTGATACGTAGAACGTTTTACACTAAACCAAATTGCAGTCCCCTTCTACGA
ACCGTTTGCTAATTGTTTTGCATAGAACAGTGATCAATGTGTTGTGCTCACTAGTCAATGATGTTCGTCT
CTCATTTTTCCTACAACTTCACTGAAAAGGTTTTGAATATCTGGTGATTGTAGGCAATCACACCACAGTT
AATGGCCTGGCAAATAATGATAAGCGTGTGATAAACCTCACAAAAATACGCCTAGAAGTGGTGATATCGC
TAGTTTTGTGTCCTTTCGATTTTTTTCGTGTTGCTTTTTTCTGTGGATAAACCTTTGAACTTTACATTTT
GTTTTCAGAATAACCGCTCTAGAGGATCCTATCGATTCGCGGCCGCTGTACACCCGGGTGCCCTATAGTG
AGTCGTATTGGTACCGGTAGAAAAAATGAGTAAAGGAGAAGAACTTTTCACTGGAGTTGTCCCAATTCTT
GTTGAATTAGATGGTGATGTTAATGGGCACAAATTTTCTGTCAGTGGAGAGGGTGAAGGTGATGCAACAT
ACGGAAAACTTACCCTTAAATTTATTTGCACTACTGGAAAACTACCTGTTCCATGGGTAAGTTTAAACAT
ATATATACTAACTAACCCTGATTATTTAAATTTTCAGCCAACACTTGTCACTACTTTCTGTTATGGTGTT
CAATGCTTCTCGAGATACCCAGATCATATGAAACAGCATGACTTTTTCAAGAGTGCCATGCCCGAAGGTT
ATGTACAGGAAAGAACTATATTTTTCAAAGATGACGGGAACTACAAGACACGTAAGTTTAAACAGTTCGG
TACTAACTAACCATACATATTTAAATTTTCAGGTGCTGAAGTCAAGTTTGAAGGTGATACCCTTGTTAAT
AGAATCGAGTTAAAAGGTATTGATTTTAAAGAAGATGGAAACATTCTTGGACACAAATTGGAATACAACT
ATAACTCACACAATGTATACATCATGGCAGACAAACAAAAGAATGGAATCAAAGTTGTAAGTTTAAACAT
GATTTTACTAACTAACTAATCTGATTTAAATTTTCAGAACTTCAAAATTAGACACAACATTGAAGATGGA
AGCGTTCAACTAGCAGACCATTATCAACAAAATACTCCAATTGGCGATGGCCCTGTCCTTTTACCAGACA
ACCATTACCTGTCCACACAATCTGCCCTTTCGAAAGATCCCAACGAAAAGAGAGACCACATGGTCCTTCT
TGAGTTTGTAACAGCTGCTGGGATTACACATGGCATGGACGAACTATACAAAAGCCCACAAGCTTTGGAA
TTCCTGCAGCCCGGGGGATCCATGGTGAAACCAGTAACGTTATACGATGTCGCAGAGTATGCCGGTGTCT
CTTATCAGACCGTTTCCCGCGTGGTGAACCAGGCCAGCCACGTTTCTGCGAAAACGCGGGAAAAAGTGGA
AGCGGCGATGGCGGAGCTGAATTACATTCCCAACCGCGTGGCACAACAACTGGCGGGCAAACAGTCGTTG
CTGATTGGCGTTGCCACCTCCAGTCTGGCCCTGCACGCGCCGTCGCAAATTGTCGCGGCGATTAAATCTC
GCGCCGATCAACTGGGTGCCAGCGTGGTGGTGTCGATGGTAGAACGAAGCGGCGTCGAAGCCTGTAAAGC
GGCGGTGCACAATCTTCTCGCGCAACGCGTCAGTGGGCTGATCATTAACTATCCGCTGGATGACCAGGAT
GCCATTGCTGTGGAAGCTGCCTGCACTAATGTTCCGGCGTTATTTCTTGATGTCTCTGACCAGACACCCA
TCAACAGTATTATTTTCTCCCATGAAGACGGTACGCGACTGGGCGTGGAGCATCTGGTCGCATTGGGTCA
CCAGCAAATCGCGCTGTTAGCGGGCCCATTAAGTTCTGTCTCGGCGCGTCTGCGTCTGGCTGGCTGGCAT
AAATATCTCACTCGCAATCAAATTCAGCCGATAGCGGAACGGGAAGGCGACTGGAGTGCCATGTCCGGTT
TTCAACAAACCATGCAAATGCTGAATGAGGGCATCGTTCCCACTGCGATGCTGGTTGCCAACGATCAGAT
GGCGCTGGGCGCAATGCGCGCCATTACCGAGTCCGGGCTGCGCGTTGGTGCGGATGTAAGTTTAAACACC
TTAATACTAACTAACTGTTATTATTTAAATTTTCAGATCTCGGTAGTGGGATACGACGATACCGAAGACA
GCTCATGTTATATCCCGCCGTCAACCACCATCAAACAGGATTTTCGCCTGCTGGGGCAAACCAGCGTGGA
CCGCTTGCTGCAACTCTCTCAGGGCCAGGCGGTGAAGGGCAATCAGCTGTTGCCCGTCTCACTGGTGAAA
AGAAAAACCACCCTGGCGCCCAATACGCAAACCGCCTCTCCCCGCGCGTTGGCCGATTCATTAATGCAGC
TGGCACGACAGGTTTCCCGAAGCAGCCTGAGGGTAAGTTTAAACGATGAATTACTAACTAACTTGCCAAA
TTTAAATTTTCAGCCTCCTAAGAAGAAGAGGAAGGTTTGAGCGCAACGCAATTAATGTAAGTTAGCTCAC
TCATTAGGCACCCCAGGCTTTACACTTTATGCTTCCGACCTGCAGCCCGGATGATCGACGCCAACGTCGT
TGAATTTTCAAATTTTAAATACTGAATATTTGTTTTTTTTCCTATTATTTATTTATTCTCTTTGTGTTTT
TTTTCTTGCTTTCTAAAAAATTAATTCAATCCAAATCTAAACATTTTTTTTTCTCTTTCCGTCTCCCAAT
TCGTATTCCGCTCCTCTCATCTGAACACAATGTGCAAGTTTATTTATCTTCTCGCTTTCATTTCATTAGG
ACGTGGGGGGAATTGGTGGAAGGGGGAAACACACAAAAGGATGATGGAAATGAAATAAGGACACACAATA
TGCAACAACATTCAATTCAGAAATATGGAGGAAGGTTTAAAAGAAAACATAAAAATATATAGAGGAGGAA
GGAAAACTAGTAAAAAATAAGCAAAGAAATTAGGCGAACGATGAGAATTGTCCTCGCTTGGGCCCTTTCG
TCTCGCGCGTTTCGGTGATGACGGTGAAAACCTCTGACACATGCAGCTCCCGGAGACGGTCACAGCTTGT
CTGTAAGCGGATGCCGGGAGCAGACAAGCCCGTCAGGGCGCGTCAGCGGGTGTTGGCGGGTGTCGGGGCT
GGCTTAACTATGCGGCATCAGAGCAGATTGTACTGAGAGTGCACCATATGCGGTGTGAAATACCGCACAG
ATGCGTAAGGAGAAAATACCGCATCAGGCGGCCTTAAGGGCCTCGTGATACGCCTATTTTTATAGGTTAA
TGTCATGATAATAATGGTTTCTTAGACGTCAGGTGGCACTTTTCGGGGAAATGTGCGCGGAACCCCTATT
TGTTTATTTTTCTAAATACATTCAAATATGTATCCGCTCATGAGACAATAACCCTGATAAATGCTTCAAT
AATATTGAAAAAGGAAGAGTATGAGTATTCAACATTTCCGTGTCGCCCTTATTCCCTTTTTTGCGGCATT
TTGCCTTCCTGTTTTTGCTCACCCAGAAACGCTGGTGAAAGTAAAAGATGCTGAAGATCAGTTGGGTGCA
CGAGTGGGTTACATCGAACTGGATCTCAACAGCGGTAAGATCCTTGAGAGTTTTCGCCCCGAAGAACGTT
TTCCAATGATGAGCACTTTTAAAGTTCTGCTATGTGGCGCGGTATTATCCCGTATTGACGCCGGGCAAGA
GCAACTCGGTCGCCGCATACACTATTCTCAGAATGACTTGGTTGAGTACTCACCAGTCACAGAAAAGCAT
CTTACGGATGGCATGACAGTAAGAGAATTATGCAGTGCTGCCATAACCATGAGTGATAACACTGCGGCCA
ACTTACTTCTGACAACGATCGGAGGACCGAAGGAGCTAACCGCTTTTTTGCACAACATGGGGGATCATGT
AACTCGCCTTGATCGTTGGGAACCGGAGCTGAATGAAGCCATACCAAACGACGAGCGTGACACCACGATG
CCTGTAGCAATGGCAACAACGTTGCGCAAACTATTAACTGGCGAACTACTTACTCTAGCTTCCCGGCAAC
AATTAATAGACTGGATGGAGGCGGATAAAGTTGCAGGACCACTTCTGCGCTCGGCCCTTCCGGCTGGCTG
GTTTATTGCTGATAAATCTGGAGCCGGTGAGCGTGGGTCTCGCGGTATCATTGCAGCACTGGGGCCAGAT
GGTAAGCCCTCCCGTATCGTAGTTATCTACACGACGGGGAGTCAGGCAACTATGGATGAACGAAATAGAC
AGATCGCTGAGATAGGTGCCTCACTGATTAAGCATTGGTAACTGTCAGACCAAGTTTACTCATATATACT
TTAGATTGATTTAAAACTTCATTTTTAATTTAAAAGGATCTAGGTGAAGATCCTTTTTGATAATCTCATG
ACCAAAATCCCTTAACGTGAGTTTTCGTTCCACTGAGCGTCAGACCCCGTAGAAAAGATCAAAGGATCTT
CTTGAGATCCTTTTTTTCTGCGCGTAATCTGCTGCTTGCAAACAAAAAAACCACCGCTACCAGCGGTGGT
TTGTTTGCCGGATCAAGAGCTACCAACTCTTTTTCCGAAGGTAACTGGCTTCAGCAGAGCGCAGATACCA
AATACTGTCCTTCTAGTGTAGCCGTAGTTAGGCCACCACTTCAAGAACTCTGTAGCACCGCCTACATACC
TCGCTCTGCTAATCCTGTTACCAGTGGCTGCTGCCAGTGGCGATAAGTCGTGTCTTACCGGGTTGGACTC
AAGACGATAGTTACCGGATAAGGCGCAGCGGTCGGGCTGAACGGGGGGTTCGTGCACACAGCCCAGCTTG
GAGCGAACGACCTACACCGAACTGAGATACCTACAGCGTGAGCATTGAGAAAGCGCCACGCTTCCCGAAG
GGAGAAAGGCGGACAGGTATCCGGTAAGCGGCAGGGTCGGAACAGGAGAGCGCACGAGGGAGCTTCCAGG
GGGAAACGCCTGGTATCTTTATAGTCCTGTCGGGTTTCGCCACCTCTGACTTGAGCGTCGATTTTTGTGA
TGCTCGTCAGGGGGGCGGAGCCTATGGAAAAACGCCAGCAACGCGGCCTTTTTACGGTTCCTGGCCTTTT
GCTGGCCTTTTGCTCACATGTTCTTTCCTGCGTTATCCCCTGATTCTGTGGATAACCGTATTACCGCCTT
TGAGTGAGCTGATACCGCTCGCCGCAGCCGAACGACCGAGCGCAGCGAGTCAGTGAGCGAGGAAGCGGAA
GAGCGCCCAATACGCAAACCGCCTCTCCCCGCGCGTTGGCCGATTCATTAATGCAGCTGGCACGACAGGT
TTCCCGACTGGAAAGCGGGCAGTGAGCGCAACGCAATTAATGTGAGTTAGCTCACTCATTAGGCACCCCA
GGCTTTACACTTTATGCTTCCGGCTCGTATGTTGTGTGGAATTGTGAGCGGATAACAATTTCACACAGGA
AACAGCTATGACCATGATTACGCCAAGCTGTAAGTTTAAACATGATCTTACTAACTAACTATTCTCATTT
AAATTTTCAGAGCTTAAAAATGGCTGAAATCACTCACAACGATGGATACGCTAACAACTTGGAAATGAAA
T
