>Addgene plasmid #1719 | pPD172.01 | addgene partial sequence | sequence record 16841 | 1719_m13reverse
GCGTGTTACATGATCTTACTAACTAACTATTCTCATTTAAATTTTCAGAGCTTAAAAATGGCTGAAATCA
CTCACAACGATGGATACGCTAACAACTTGGAAATGAAATAAGCTTGGGCTGCAGAGTGGAGAGTGTAGTC
CCTCGTCGGCTCTCTGTGTATTTCTTTCAATGCCTGTGTCTCGGTCTATCTTTGTCTCTATCTGTTTTAA
AAGTTTTTTGCAAAGTTTCAATTTCTTTTTTATTTTCTCTTCTTTTTTTGCGCATTTATTTTTTTTAAAG
AGCGCTGTTCTTCAATTGGAAAACAGTATAACGATCGAAATAAAAAAAAAACTTGAAATAGTATCGGAAT
TGAGATGGGGGCAATTGAAATTGAAGACGCAACAAAAACATGTTTTTATCGTCTGAAATTATCTAAACTT
TGAATCTAACGTGTCAATGGCTACTTTTACAGTAGACTTTTTAGAGTAATGTTAAAAAGGATAATATAGG
TTTTTCTTCAAACTATTTTGTCACGCCGCATATATTCTTTTCATATTCCATTCGCAAAGTGCATGATGTA
ACAAAAATGAAACGTCATAATTTTTTAATCTTTCACACTTTTTTTGCCGGCCGTTAAATCAAAATCAAAT
CAACTTAATCCAACACGTGCGGGCTTGCAATTTTATTACACCGGTGTCCTACAGCGCCATGTTATCTTCT
TTGATTAGAGATCTCTCACGCAACATTTGACATTGAAAATTTTGTCTCCGAATTGTTGTGTACCTACTTT
GTCCCGATGTCCCAAATTTTCACTGATAACAAGAGATATCTCAACTGTTCTTATCACGTTGATACGTAGA
ACGTTTTACACTAAACCAAATTGCAGTCCCCTTCTACGAACCGTTTGCTAATTGTTTTGCATAGANCAGT
GAACCAATGNGTTGTGCTCNCTAGTCAANGANGTTCGTCTCTCATTTTTTCCTACAACTTCCCCTGNAAA
GGGNTTTGAAAATCNGGGGGATTGNAGGNCAATCCCCCCCCCNCGTTAAANGGNCCNGGCAAAANAANGA
AAAGCCGGGGGAAAAAACCNCNCAAAAATACNCCCNANAAGGGGGGAAATCNCCAGGTTTGGGGNCCCTT
CCAATTTTTTTCNCGGGNGCNTTTTNCCGGGGGAAAAANCCCTTGAACNTTANCTTTNGGTTTTCAAAAA
AANCNCCCNAAAGGANCCCATCNATTCCNGGCCCCGGNACCCCGGGGGCCCNAAAGGGNNCCCAATGGGC
CCCGGNAAAAANNGGNTAAGGGAAAAAAATTTTCCCNGGN
